Addgene plasmid #250087: pGEX-GRASP55-PDZ-1
Purpose: Bacterial expression of GRASP55 PDZ domain 1
Depositing lab: Mark Bedford. Depositing organization: University of Texas MD Anderson Cancer Center. Publication: PRMT5 C-terminal Phosphorylation Modulates a 14-3-3/PDZ Interaction Switch. Espejo AB, Gao G, Black K, Gayatri S, Veland N, Kim J, Chen T, Sudol M, Walker C, Bedford MT. J Biol Chem. 2017 Feb 10;292(6):2255-2265. doi: 10.1074/jbc.M116.760330. Epub 2016 Dec 28. PubMed 28031468.
Backbone
  Vector backbone: pGEX-4T-1
  Backbone size w/o insert (bp): 4900
  Vector type: Bacterial Expression
Growth in bacteria
  Bacterial resistance: Ampicillin, 100 μg/mL
  Growth temperature: 37°C
  Growth strain: DH5alpha
  Copy number: High Copy
Gene/Insert
  Gene/Insert name: GRASP55 (1/1)
  Species: M. musculus (mouse)
  Insert size (bp): 225
  Mutation: None
  Entrez Gene: Gorasp2 (a.k.a. 0610011A07Rik, 2410043M02Rik, 5730520M13Rik, 9430094F20Rik, AW552058, GOLPH2, GRASP55, GRS2, p59)
  Cloning method: Restriction Enzyme; 5′ cloning site Unknown (unknown if destroyed)
Terms and licenses: Academic/Nonprofit Terms; Industry Terms: Not Available to Industry
Depositor comments: UniProt ID: Q99JX3
How to cite: pGEX-GRASP55-PDZ-1 was a gift from Mark Bedford (Addgene plasmid # 250087 ; http://n2t.net/addgene:250087 ; RRID:Addgene_250087)
