[The description below was written by a language model from this plasmid's Addgene catalogue record and pLannotate feature annotations shown in this document.]
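Description:
pGEX-GRASP55-PDZ-1 is a bacterial expression plasmid built on the pGEX-4T-1 backbone for producing the first PDZ domain of mouse GRASP55 (Gorasp2) as a glutathione S-transferase fusion in E. coli. The sequenced plasmid is about 5.2 kb. It replicates from a ColE1/pMB1-type origin recorded as high copy and is selected through the β-lactamase (AmpR) gene, which confers ampicillin resistance. Short annotated fragments of bom, rop, an RSF-type origin and yciV appear to be backbone remnants or partial sequence matches rather than functional parts of the design.

The expression cassette is driven by the tac promoter, a strong hybrid of the trp and lac UV5 promoters, followed by a lac operator. The plasmid also carries lacI under its own promoter, so the lac repressor keeps the cassette off until IPTG is added. Downstream lies the Schistosoma japonicum GST coding sequence, followed after a short linker by the Gorasp2 fragment. That fragment is annotated over roughly 216 bp, against a listed insert size of 225 bp, and is recorded as carrying no mutation. GST therefore sits at the N-terminus of the PDZ domain and allows affinity capture on glutathione resin. The cloning sites used were not recorded. A lac promoter/operator and lacZα segment next to lacI is a standard backbone carry-over.

The stated purpose is bacterial expression of GRASP55 PDZ domain 1. The associated publication concerns a phosphorylation-dependent switch between 14-3-3 and PDZ domain binding at the PRMT5 C-terminus, which suggests use of the purified domain in protein interaction assays, though the record does not describe specific experiments.
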