Features (pLannotate 1.2.2; 18 found; start..end, strand, type, name):
      1..124     +  rep_origin     RSF ori (fragment): Plasmids containing the RSF 1030 origin of replication can be propagated in E. coli cells that contain additional plasmids with compatible origins.
    129..180     -  misc_feature   bom (fragment): basis of mobility region from pBR322
    187..264     +  promoter       lacI promoter: lacI
    265..1347    +  CDS            lacI: lac repressor; lacI; The lac repressor binds to the lac operator to inhibit transcription in E. coli. This inhibition can be relieved by adding lactose or isopropyl-β-D-thiogalactopyranoside (IPTG).
   1360..1381    +  protein_bind   CAP binding site: CAP binding activates transcription in the presence of cAMP. E. coli catabolite activator protein
   1396..1426    +  promoter       lac promoter: promoter for the E. coli lac operon
   1434..1450    +  protein_bind   lac operator: The lac repressor binds to the lac operator to inhibit transcription in E. coli. This inhibition can be relieved by adding lactose or isopropyl-β-D-thiogalactopyranoside (IPTG). lac repressor encoded by lacI
   1470..1643    +  CDS            lacZα: LacZα fragment of β-galactosidase; lacZ fragment
   1907..2023    -  CDS            yciV (fragment): RNAAM_ECOLI - Also known as trpH From Escherichia coli (strain K12).
   2099..2127    +  promoter       tac promoter: strong E. coli promoter; hybrid between the trp and lac UV5 promoters
   2135..2151    +  protein_bind   lac operator: The lac repressor binds to the lac operator to inhibit transcription in E. coli. This inhibition can be relieved by adding lactose or isopropyl-β-D-thiogalactopyranoside (IPTG). lac repressor encoded by lacI
   2174..2827    +  CDS            GST26_SCHJA: Experimental evidence at protein level: Swiss-Prot protein existence level 1. GST isoenzymes appear to play a central role in the parasite detoxification system. Other functions are also suspected including a role in increasing the solubility of haematin in the parasite gut. From Schistosoma japonicum (Blood fluke).
   2849..3064    +  CDS            Gorasp2 (fragment): GORS2_MOUSE - Experimental evidence at protein level: Swiss-Prot protein existence level 1. Plays a role in assembly and membrane stacking of the Golgi cisternae, and in the process by which Golgi stacks reform after breakdown during mitosis and meiosis (PubMed:28617811). May regulate the intracellular transport and presentation of a defined set of transmembrane proteins, such as transmembrane TGFA (By similarity). Required for normal acrosome formation during spermiogenesis and normal male fertility, probably by promoting colocalization of JAM2 and JAM3 at contact sites between germ cells and
   3097..3136    +  CDS            rop (fragment): Rop protein, which maintains plasmids at low copy number; rop
   3238..3278    +  misc_feature   bom (fragment): basis of mobility region from pBR322
   3383..3487    +  promoter       AmpR promoter: bla
   3488..4348    +  CDS            AmpR: β-lactamase; bla; confers resistance to ampicillin, carbenicillin, and related antibiotics
   4519..5107    +  rep_origin     ori: high-copy-number ColE1/pMB1/pBR322/pUC origin of replication
>Addgene plasmid #250087 | pGEX-GRASP55-PDZ-1 | addgene full sequence | sequence record 498099 | Addgene NGS Result
ATGTTCTTTCCTGCGTTATCCCCTGATTCTGTGGATAACCGTATTACCGCCTTTGAGTGAGCTGATACCG
CTCGCCGCAGCCGAACGACCGAGCGCAGCGAGTCAGTGAGCGAGGAAGCGGAAGAGCGCCTGATGCGGTA
TTTTCTCCTTACGCATCTGTGCGGTATTTCACACCGCATAAATTCCGACACCATCGAATGGCGCAAAACC
TTTCGCGGTATGGCATGATAGCGCCCGGAAGAGAGTCAATTCAGGGTGGTGAATGTGAAACCAGTAACGT
TATACGATGTCGCAGAGTATGCCGGTGTCTCTTATCAGACCGTTTCCCGCGTGGTGAACCAGGCCAGCCA
CGTTTCTGCGAAAACGCGGGAAAAAGTGGAAGCGGCGATGGCGGAGCTGAATTACATTCCCAACCGCGTG
GCACAACAACTGGCGGGCAAACAGTCGTTGCTGATTGGCGTTGCCACCTCCAGTCTGGCCCTGCACGCGC
CGTCGCAAATTGTCGCGGCGATTAAATCTCGCGCCGATCAACTGGGTGCCAGCGTGGTGGTGTCGATGGT
AGAACGAAGCGGCGTCGAAGCCTGTAAAGCGGCGGTGCACAATCTTCTCGCGCAACGCGTCAGTGGGCTG
ATCATTAACTATCCGCTGGATGACCAGGATGCCATTGCTGTGGAAGCTGCCTGCACTAATGTTCCGGCGT
TATTTCTTGATGTCTCTGACCAGACACCCATCAACAGTATTATTTTCTCCCATGAAGACGGTACGCGACT
GGGCGTGGAGCATCTGGTCGCATTGGGTCACCAGCAAATCGCGCTGTTAGCGGGCCCATTAAGTTCTGTC
TCGGCGCGTCTGCGTCTGGCTGGCTGGCATAAATATCTCACTCGCAATCAAATTCAGCCGATAGCGGAAC
GGGAAGGCGACTGGAGTGCCATGTCCGGTTTTCAACAAACCATGCAAATGCTGAATGAGGGCATCGTTCC
CACTGCGATGCTGGTTGCCAACGATCAGATGGCGCTGGGCGCAATGCGCGCCATTACCGAGTCCGGGCTG
CGCGTTGGTGCGGATATCTCGGTAGTGGGATACGACGATACCGAAGACAGCTCATGTTATATCCCGCCGT
TAACCACCATCAAACAGGATTTTCGCCTGCTGGGGCAAACCAGCGTGGACCGCTTGCTGCAACTCTCTCA
GGGCCAGGCGGTGAAGGGCAATCAGCTGTTGCCCGTCTCACTGGTGAAAAGAAAAACCACCCTGGCGCCC
AATACGCAAACCGCCTCTCCCCGCGCGTTGGCCGATTCATTAATGCAGCTGGCACGACAGGTTTCCCGAC
TGGAAAGCGGGCAGTGAGCGCAACGCAATTAATGTAAGTTAGCTCACTCATTAGGCACCCCAGGCTTTAC
ACTTTATGCTTCCGGCTCGTATGTTGTGTGGAATTGTGAGCGGATAACAATTTCACACAGGAAACAGCTA
TGACCATGATTACGGATTCACTGGCCGTCGTTTTACAACGTCGTGACTGGGAAAACCCTGGCGTTACCCA
ACTTAATCGCCTTGCAGCACATCCCCCTTTCGCCAGCTGGCGTAATAGCGAAGAGGCCCGCACCGATCGC
CCTTCCCAACAGTTGCGCAGCCTGAATGGCGAATGGCGCTTTGCCTGGTTTCCGGCACCAGAAGCGGTGC
CGGAAAGCTGGCTGGAGTGCGATCTTCCTGAGGCCGATACTGTCGTCGTCCCCTCAAACTGGCAGATGCA
CGGTTACGATGCGCCCATCTACACCAACGTGACCTATCCCATTACGGTCAATCCGCCGTTTGTTCCCACG
GAGAATCCGACGGGTTGTTACTCGCTCACATTTAATGTTGATGAAAGCTGGCTACAGGAAGGCCAGACGC
GAATTATTTTTGATGGCGTTGGAATTAGCTTATCGACTGCACGGTGCACCAATGCTTCTGGCGTCAGGCA
GCCATCGGAAGCTGTGGTATGGCTGTGCAGGTCGTAAATCACTGCATAATTCGTGTCGCTCAAGGCGCAC
TCCCGTTCTGGATAATGTTTTTTGCGCCGACATCATAACGGTTCTGGCAAATATTCTGAAATGAGCTGTT
GACAATTAATCATCGGCTCGTATAATGTGTGGAATTGTGAGCGGATAACAATTTCACACAGGAAACAGTA
TTCATGTCCCCTATACTAGGTTATTGGAAAATTAAGGGCCTTGTGCAACCCACTCGACTTCTTTTGGAAT
ATCTTGAAGAAAAATATGAAGAGCATTTGTATGAGCGCGATGAAGGTGATAAATGGCGAAACAAAAAGTT
TGAATTGGGTTTGGAGTTTCCCAATCTTCCTTATTATATTGATGGTGATGTTAAATTAACACAGTCTATG
GCCATCATACGTTATATAGCTGACAAGCACAACATGTTGGGTGGTTGTCCAAAAGAGCGTGCAGAGATTT
CAATGCTTGAAGGAGCGGTTTTGGATATTAGATACGGTGTTTCGAGAATTGCATATAGTAAAGACTTTGA
AACTCTCAAAGTTGATTTTCTTAGCAAGCTACCTGAAATGCTGAAAATGTTCGAAGATCGTTTATGTCAT
AAAACATATTTAAATGGTGATCATGTAACCCATCCTGACTTCATGTTGTATGACGCTCTTGATGTTGTTT
TATACATGGACCCAATGTGCCTGGATGCGTTCCCAAAATTAGTTTGTTTTAAAAAACGTATTGAAGCTAT
CCCACAAATTGATAAGTACTTGAAATCCAGCAAGTATATAGCATGGCCTTTGCAGGGCTGGCAAGCCACG
TTTGGTGGTGGCGACCATCCTCCAAAATCGGATCTGGTTCCGCGTGGATCCCAGAGCGTGGAAATTCCAG
GTGGCGGAACTGAAGGTTATCATGTGCTACGAGTGCAGGAAAATTCTCCTGGTCATCGCGCCGGCTTAGA
ACCGTTCTTCGATTTTATTGTGAGTATCAATGGCAGTCGTCTGAACAAAGATAATGATACACTGAAGGAT
CTGCTGAAAGCTAATGTTGAAAAACCAGTTAAAATGCTGATCTATAGTAGCAAACTCGAGCGGCCGCATC
GTGACTGACTGACGATCTGCCTCGCGCGTTTCGGTGATGACGGTGAAAACCTCTGACACATGCAGCTCCC
GGAGACGGTCACAGCTTGTCTGTAAGCGGATGCCGGGAGCAGACAAGCCCGTCAGGGCGCGTCAGCGGGT
GTTGGCGGGTGTCGGGGCGCAGCCATGACCCAGTCACGTAGCGATAGCGGAGTGTATAATTCTTGAAGAC
GAAAGGGCCTCGTGATACGCCTATTTTTATAGGTTAATGTCATGATAATAATGGTTTCTTAGACGTCAGG
TGGCACTTTTCGGGGAAATGTGCGCGGAACCCCTATTTGTTTATTTTTCTAAATACATTCAAATATGTAT
CCGCTCATGAGACAATAACCCTGATAAATGCTTCAATAATATTGAAAAAGGAAGAGTATGAGTATTCAAC
ATTTCCGTGTCGCCCTTATTCCCTTTTTTGCGGCATTTTGCCTTCCTGTTTTTGCTCACCCAGAAACGCT
GGTGAAAGTAAAAGATGCTGAAGATCAGTTGGGTGCACGAGTGGGTTACATCGAACTGGATCTCAACAGC
GGTAAGATCCTTGAGAGTTTTCGCCCCGAAGAACGTTTTCCAATGATGAGCACTTTTAAAGTTCTGCTAT
GTGGCGCGGTATTATCCCGTGTTGACGCCGGGCAAGAGCAACTCGGTCGCCGCATACACTATTCTCAGAA
TGACTTGGTTGAGTACTCACCAGTCACAGAAAAGCATCTTACGGATGGCATGACAGTAAGAGAATTATGC
AGTGCTGCCATAACCATGAGTGATAACACTGCGGCCAACTTACTTCTGACAACGATCGGAGGACCGAAGG
AGCTAACCGCTTTTTTGCACAACATGGGGGATCATGTAACTCGCCTTGATCGTTGGGAACCGGAGCTGAA
TGAAGCCATACCAAACGACGAGCGTGACACCACGATGCCTGCAGCAATGGCAACAACGTTGCGCAAACTA
TTAACTGGCGAACTACTTACTCTAGCTTCCCGGCAACAATTAATAGACTGGATGGAGGCGGATAAAGTTG
CAGGACCACTTCTGCGCTCGGCCCTTCCGGCTGGCTGGTTTATTGCTGATAAATCTGGAGCCGGTGAGCG
TGGGTCTCGCGGTATCATTGCAGCACTGGGGCCAGATGGTAAGCCCTCCCGTATCGTAGTTATCTACACG
ACGGGGAGTCAGGCAACTATGGATGAACGAAATAGACAGATCGCTGAGATAGGTGCCTCACTGATTAAGC
ATTGGTAACTGTCAGACCAAGTTTACTCATATATACTTTAGATTGATTTAAAACTTCATTTTTAATTTAA
AAGGATCTAGGTGAAGATCCTTTTTGATAATCTCATGACCAAAATCCCTTAACGTGAGTTTTCGTTCCAC
TGAGCGTCAGACCCCGTAGAAAAGATCAAAGGATCTTCTTGAGATCCTTTTTTTCTGCGCGTAATCTGCT
GCTTGCAAACAAAAAAACCACCGCTACCAGCGGTGGTTTGTTTGCCGGATCAAGAGCTACCAACTCTTTT
TCCGAAGGTAACTGGCTTCAGCAGAGCGCAGATACCAAATACTGTCCTTCTAGTGTAGCCGTAGTTAGGC
CACCACTTCAAGAACTCTGTAGCACCGCCTACATACCTCGCTCTGCTAATCCTGTTACCAGTGGCTGCTG
CCAGTGGCGATAAGTCGTGTCTTACCGGGTTGGACTCAAGACGATAGTTACCGGATAAGGCGCAGCGGTC
GGGCTGAACGGGGGGTTCGTGCACACAGCCCAGCTTGGAGCGAACGACCTACACCGAACTGAGATACCTA
CAGCGTGAGCTATGAGAAAGCGCCACGCTTCCCGAAGGGAGAAAGGCGGACAGGTATCCGGTAAGCGGCA
GGGTCGGAACAGGAGAGCGCACGAGGGAGCTTCCAGGGGGAAACGCCTGGTATCTTTATAGTCCTGTCGG
GTTTCGCCACCTCTGACTTGAGCGTCGATTTTTGTGATGCTCGTCAGGGGGGCGGAGCCTATGGAAAAAC
GCCAGCAACGCGGCCTTTTTACGGTTCCTGGCCTTTTGCTGGCCTTTTGCTCAC
